Addgene plasmid #154151: pBoBi-hLAMP2-C-GC6s
Purpose: To detect the calcium ion releases close to the lysosomal surface
Depositing lab: Sheng-cai Lin. Depositing organization: Xiamen University. Publication: Transient Receptor Potential V Channels Are Essential for Glucose Sensing by Aldolase and AMPK. Li M, Zhang CS, Zong Y, Feng JW, Ma T, Hu M, Lin Z, Li X, Xie C, Wu Y, Jiang D, Li Y, Zhang C, Tian X, Wang W, Yang Y, Chen J, Cui J, Wu YQ, Chen X, Liu QF, Wu J, Lin SY, Ye Z, Liu Y, Piao HL, Yu L, Zhou Z, Xie XS, Hardie DG, Lin SC. Cell Metab. 2019 Sep 3;30(3):508-524.e12. doi: 10.1016/j.cmet.2019.05.018. Epub 2019 Jun 13. PubMed 31204282.
Backbone
  Vector backbone: pBoBi
  Backbone size w/o insert (bp): 8300
  Vector type: Lentiviral
Growth in bacteria
  Bacterial resistance: Ampicillin, 100 μg/mL
  Growth temperature: 37°C
  Growth strain: NEB Stable
  Copy number: High Copy
Gene/Insert
  Gene/Insert name: LAMP2 and GCamp6s
  Species: H. sapiens (human)
  Insert size (bp): 2580
  Mutation: WT
  Entrez Gene: LAMP2 (a.k.a. CD107b, DND, LAMP-2, LAMPB, LGP-96, LGP110)
  Promoter: CMV
  Cloning method: Ligation Independent Cloning
  Sequencing primers: 5′ unknown
Terms and licenses: Academic/Nonprofit Terms; Industry Terms: Not Available to Industry
How to cite: pBoBi-hLAMP2-C-GC6s was a gift from Sheng-cai Lin (Addgene plasmid # 154151 ; http://n2t.net/addgene:154151 ; RRID:Addgene_154151)
