[The description below was written by a language model from this plasmid's Addgene catalogue record and pLannotate feature annotations shown in this document.]
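Description:
pBoBi-hLAMP2-C-GC6s is an HIV-1-derived lentiviral transfer plasmid built on the pBoBi backbone for expressing a lysosome-tethered calcium sensor in mammalian cells. It is propagated in E. coli through a high-copy ColE1/pUC-type origin with ampicillin selection (AmpR under its own bla promoter), and also carries an f1 phage origin. Outside the viral region, an SV40 promoter/EM7 promoter–BleoR–SV40 poly(A) cassette is annotated. It could confer bleomycin/Zeocin resistance in bacteria or transfected cells, but because it lies downstream of the 3' LTR it would not be carried into the packaged viral genome.

The viral genome is transcribed from a CMV enhancer/promoter fused to a truncated 5' LTR, the chimeric arrangement that typically makes genomic RNA production Tat-independent. It is followed by the Ψ packaging signal with a gag fragment, the RRE for Rev-dependent nuclear export, and the cPPT/CTS element. An internal CMV enhancer/promoter drives the payload: wild-type human LAMP2 followed almost immediately by GCaMP6s. The spacing and the construct name indicate a fusion with the sensor at the LAMP2 C-terminus. As the C-terminal tail of this lysosomal membrane protein faces the cytosol, the GCaMP6s moiety should sit on the outer lysosomal surface. Downstream lie a chimeric intron, a WPRE to enhance transcript expression, the 3' LTR sequences and a bGH polyadenylation signal.

According to the record, the construct is used to detect calcium release close to the lysosomal surface, by fluorescence imaging of cells transduced or transfected with it. The depositor's associated study concerned TRPV channels in glucose sensing by aldolase and AMPK.
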