Features (pLannotate 1.2.2; 34 found; start..end, strand, type, name):
     28..80      -  misc_feature   bom (fragment): basis of mobility region from pBR322
    235..614     +  enhancer       CMV enhancer: human cytomegalovirus immediate early enhancer
    615..814     +  promoter       CMV promoter: human cytomegalovirus (CMV) immediate early promoter
    832..1012    +  LTR            5' LTR (truncated): truncated 5' long terminal repeat (LTR) from HIV-1
   1059..1184    +  misc_feature   HIV-1 Ψ: packaging signal of human immunodeficiency virus type 1
   1168..1531    +  CDS            HIV-1 gag (fragment): gag protein from human immunodeficiency virus 1; gag
   1677..1910    +  misc_feature   RRE: The Rev response element (RRE) of HIV-1 allows for Rev-dependent mRNA export from the nucleus to the cytoplasm.
   2287..2387    +  CDS            Rev (fragment): human immunodeficiency virus 1 (HIV-1) Rev protein; rev; enhances nuclear export of unspliced and incompletely spliced viral mRNAs
   2391..2507    +  misc_feature   cPPT/CTS: central polypurine tract and central termination sequence of HIV-1
   2530..2833    +  enhancer       CMV enhancer: human cytomegalovirus immediate early enhancer
   2834..3037    +  promoter       CMV promoter: human cytomegalovirus (CMV) immediate early promoter
   3145..4368    +  CDS            LAMP2: LAMP2_HUMAN - Experimental evidence at protein level: Swiss-Prot protein existence level 1. [Isoform LAMP-2C]: Modulates chaperone-mediated autophagy. Decreases presentation of endogenous antigens by MHCII. Does not play a role in the presentation of exogenous and membrane-derived antigens by MHCII. From Homo sapiens (Human).
   4375..5724    +  CDS            GCaMP6s: improved fluorescent protein-based calcium sensor (Chen et al., 2013)
   5811..6040    +  intron         chimeric intron: chimera between introns from adenovirus and immunoglobulin heavy chain genes
   6104..6214    +  CDS            nef (fragment): NEF_HV1Z2 - Experimental evidence at protein level: Swiss-Prot protein existence level 1. Extracellular Nef protein targets CD4(+) T-lymphocytes for apoptosis by interacting with CXCR4 surface receptors. From Human immunodeficiency virus type 1 group M subtype D (isolate Z2/CDC-Z34) (HIV-1).
   6217..6805    +  misc_feature   WPRE: woodchuck hepatitis virus posttranscriptional regulatory element
   6822..6890    +  CDS            nef (fragment): NEF_HV1Z2 - Experimental evidence at protein level: Swiss-Prot protein existence level 1. Extracellular Nef protein targets CD4(+) T-lymphocytes for apoptosis by interacting with CXCR4 surface receptors. From Human immunodeficiency virus type 1 group M subtype D (isolate Z2/CDC-Z34) (HIV-1).
   6892..7204    +  LTR            5' LTR (fragment): 5' long terminal repeat (LTR) from HIV-1
   7212..7392    +  LTR            5' LTR (truncated): truncated 5' long terminal repeat (LTR) from HIV-1
   7424..7648    +  polyA_signal   bGH poly(A) signal: bovine growth hormone polyadenylation signal
   7652..7673    +  promoter       SV40 promoter (fragment): SV40 enhancer and early promoter
   7694..8122    +  rep_origin     f1 ori (sequence partly withheld): f1 bacteriophage origin of replication; arrow indicates direction of (+) strand synthesis
   8136..8465    +  promoter       SV40 promoter: SV40 enhancer and early promoter
   8513..8560    +  promoter       EM7 promoter: synthetic bacterial promoter&nbsp
   8579..8953    +  CDS            BleoR: antibiotic-binding protein; Sh ble from Streptoalloteichus hindustanus; confers resistance to bleomycin, phleomycin, and Zeocin™
   8963..9088    +  CDS            ble (fragment): BLE_KLEPN - Experimental evidence at protein level: Swiss-Prot protein existence level 1. Binding protein with a strong affinity to the bleomycin family of antibiotics. Binds to CL990; an antimitotic-antibiotic compound. From Klebsiella pneumoniae.
   9083..9204    +  polyA_signal   SV40 poly(A) signal: SV40 polyadenylation signal
   9275..9297    -  protein_bind   lac operator (fragment): The lac repressor binds to the lac operator to inhibit transcription in E. coli. This inhibition can be relieved by adding lactose or isopropyl-β-D-thiogalactopyranoside (IPTG). lac repressor encoded by lacI
   9301..9331    -  promoter       lac promoter: promoter for the E. coli lac operon
   9346..9367    -  protein_bind   CAP binding site: CAP binding activates transcription in the presence of cAMP. E. coli catabolite activator protein
   9380..9472    -  CDS            lacI (fragment): lac repressor; lacI; The lac repressor binds to the lac operator to inhibit transcription in E. coli. This inhibition can be relieved by adding lactose or isopropyl-β-D-thiogalactopyranoside (IPTG).
   9655..10243   -  rep_origin     ori: high-copy-number ColE1/pMB1/pBR322/pUC origin of replication
  10414..11274   -  CDS            AmpR: β-lactamase; bla; confers resistance to ampicillin, carbenicillin, and related antibiotics
  11275..11379   -  promoter       AmpR promoter: bla
>Addgene plasmid #154151 | pBoBi-hLAMP2-C-GC6s | addgene full sequence | sequence record 311671 | Addgene NGS Result
GACGGATCGGGAGATCTCCCGATCCCCTATGGTGCACTCTCAGTACAATCTGCTCTGATGCCGCATAGTT
AAGCCAGTATCTGCTCCCTGCTTGTGTGTTGGAGGTCGCTGAGTAGTGCGCGAGCAAAATTTAAGCTACA
ACAAGGCAAGGCTTGACCGACAATTGCATGAAGAATCTGCTTAGGGTTAGGCGTTTTGCGCTGCTTCGCG
ATGTACGGGCCAGATATACGCGTTGACATTGATTATTGACTAGTTATTAATAGTAATCAATTACGGGGTC
ATTAGTTCATAGCCCATATATGGAGTTCCGCGTTACATAACTTACGGTAAATGGCCCGCCTGGCTGACCG
CCCAACGACCCCCGCCCATTGACGTCAATAATGACGTATGTTCCCATAGTAACGCCAATAGGGACTTTCC
ATTGACGTCAATGGGTGGAGTATTTACGGTAAACTGCCCACTTGGCAGTACATCAAGTGTATCATATGCC
AAGTACGCCCCCTATTGACGTCAATGACGGTAAATGGCCCGCCTGGCATTATGCCCAGTACATGACCTTA
TGGGACTTTCCTACTTGGCAGTACATCTACGTATTAGTCATCGCTATTACCATGGTGATGCGGTTTTGGC
AGTACATCAATGGGCGTGGATAGCGGTTTGACTCACGGGGATTTCCAAGTCTCCACCCCATTGACGTCAA
TGGGAGTTTGTTTTGGCACCAAAATCAACGGGACTTTCCAAAATGTCGTAACAACTCCGCCCCATTGACG
CAAATGGGCGGTAGGCGTGTACGGTGGGAGGTCTATATAAGCAGCGCGTTTTGCCTGTACTGGGTCTCTC
TGGTTAGACCAGATCTGAGCCTGGGAGCTCTCTGGCTAACTAGGGAACCCACTGCTTAAGCCTCAATAAA
GCTTGCCTTGAGTGCTTCAAGTAGTGTGTGCCCGTCTGTTGTGTGACTCTGGTAACTAGAGATCCCTCAG
ACCCTTTTAGTCAGTGTGGAAAATCTCTAGCAGTGGCGCCCGAACAGGGACTTGAAAGCGAAAGGGAAAC
CAGAGGAGCTCTCTCGACGCAGGACTCGGCTTGCTGAAGCGCGCACGGCAAGAGGCGAGGGGCGGCGACT
GGTGAGTACGCCAAAAATTTTGACTAGCGGAGGCTAGAAGGAGAGAGATGGGTGCGAGAGCGTCAGTATT
AAGCGGGGGAGAATTAGATCGCGATGGGAAAAAATTCGGTTAAGGCCAGGGGGAAAGAAAAAATATAAAT
TAAAACATATAGTATGGGCAAGCAGGGAGCTAGAACGATTCGCAGTTAATCCTGGCCTGTTAGAAACATC
AGAAGGCTGTAGACAAATACTGGGACAGCTACAACCATCCCTTCAGACAGGATCAGAAGAACTTAGATCA
TTATATAATACAGTAGCAACCCTCTATTGTGTGCATCAAAGGATAGAGATAAAAGACACCAAGGAAGCTT
TAGACAAGATAGAGGAAGAGCAAAACAAAAGTAAGACCACCGCACAGCAAGCGGCCGCTGATCTTCAGAC
CTGGAGGAGGAGATATGAGGGACAATTGGAGAAGTGAATTATATAAATATAAAGTAGTAAAAATTGAACC
ATTAGGAGTAGCACCCACCAAGGCAAAGAGAAGAGTGGTGCAGAGAGAAAAAAGAGCAGTGGGAATAGGA
GCTTTGTTCCTTGGGTTCTTGGGAGCAGCAGGAAGCACTATGGGCGCAGCGTCAATGACGCTGACGGTAC
AGGCCAGACAATTATTGTCTGGTATAGTGCAGCAGCAGAACAATTTGCTGAGGGCTATTGAGGCGCAACA
GCATCTGTTGCAACTCACAGTCTGGGGCATCAAGCAGCTCCAGGCAAGAATCCTGGCTGTGGAAAGATAC
CTAAAGGATCAACAGCTCCTGGGGATTTGGGGTTGCTCTGGAAAACTCATTTGCACCACTGCTGTGCCTT
GGAATGCTAGTTGGAGTAATAAATCTCTGGAACAGATTTGGAATCACACGACCTGGATGGAGTGGGACAG
AGAAATTAACAATTACACAAGCTTAATACACTCCTTAATTGAAGAATCGCAAAACCAGCAAGAAAAGAAT
GAACAAGAATTATTGGAATTAGATAAATGGGCAAGTTTGTGGAATTGGTTTAACATAACAAATTGGCTGT
GGTATATAAAATTATTCATAATGATAGTAGGAGGCTTGGTAGGTTTAAGAATAGTTTTTGCTGTACTTTC
TATAGTGAATAGAGTTAGGCAGGGATATTCACCATTATCGTTTCAGACCCACCTCCCAACCCCGAGGGGA
CCCGACAGGCCCGAAGGAATAGAAGAAGAAGGTGGAGAGAGAGACAGAGACAGATCCATTCGATTAGTGA
ACGGATCAACTTTTAAAAGAAAAGGGGGGATTGGGGGGTACAGTGCAGGGGAAAGAATAGTAGACATAAT
AGCAACAGACATACAAACTAAAGAATTACAAAAACAAATTACAAAATTCAAAATTTTATCGATAAGCTTG
GGAGTTCCGCGTTACATAACTTACGGTAAATGGCCCGCCTGGCTGACCGCCCAACGACCCCCGCCCATTG
ACGTCAATAATGACGTATGTTCCCATAGTAACGCCAATAGGGACTTTCCATTGACGTCAATGGGTGGAGT
ATTTACGGTAAACTGCCCACTTGGCAGTACATCAAGTGTATCATATGCCAAGTACGCCCCCTATTGACGT
CAATGACGGTAAATGGCCCGCCTGGCATTATGCCCAGTACATGACCTTATGGGACTTTCCTACTTGGCAG
TACATCTACGTATTAGTCATCGCTATTACCATGGTGATGCGGTTTTGGCAGTACATCAATGGGCGTGGAT
AGCGGTTTGACTCACGGGGATTTCCAAGTCTCCACCCCATTGACGTCAATGGGAGTTTGTTTTGGCACCA
AAATCAACGGGACTTTCCAAAATGTCGTAACAACTCCGCCCCATTGACGCAAATGGGCGGTAGGCGTGTA
CGGTGGGAGGTCTATATAAGCAGAGCTCGTTTAGTGAACCGTCAGATCGCCTGGAGACGCCATCCACGCT
GTTTTGACCTCCATAGAAGACACCGACTGAGCTCCTTAAGGTTAACTCTAGAGAATTCGGATCCATGGTG
TGCTTCCGCCTCTTCCCGGTTCCGGGCTCAGGGCTCGTTCTGGTCTGCCTAGTCCTGGGAGCTGTGCGGT
CTTATGCATTGGAACTTAATTTGACAGATTCAGAAAATGCCACTTGCCTTTATGCAAAATGGCAGATGAA
TTTCACAGTACGCTATGAAACTACAAATAAAACTTATAAAACTGTAACCATTTCAGACCATGGCACTGTG
ACATATAATGGAAGCATTTGTGGGGATGATCAGAATGGTCCCAAAATAGCAGTGCAGTTCGGACCTGGCT
TTTCCTGGATTGCGAATTTTACCAAGGCAGCATCTACTTATTCAATTGACAGCGTCTCATTTTCCTACAA
CACTGGTGATAACACAACATTTCCTGATGCTGAAGATAAAGGAATTCTTACTGTTGATGAACTTTTGGCC
ATCAGAATTCCATTGAATGACCTTTTTAGATGCAATAGTTTATCAACTTTGGAAAAGAATGATGTTGTCC
AACACTACTGGGATGTTCTTGTACAAGCTTTTGTCCAAAATGGCACAGTGAGCACAAATGAGTTCCTGTG
TGATAAAGACAAAACTTCAACAGTGGCACCCACCATACACACCACTGTGCCATCTCCTACTACAACACCT
ACTCCAAAGGAAAAACCAGAAGCTGGAACCTATTCAGTTAATAATGGCAATGATACTTGTCTGCTGGCTA
CCATGGGGCTGCAGCTGAACATCACTCAGGATAAGGTTGCTTCAGTTATTAACATCAACCCCAATACAAC
TCACTCCACAGGCAGCTGCCGTTCTCACACTGCTCTACTTAGACTCAATAGCAGCACCATTAAGTATCTA
GACTTTGTCTTTGCTGTGAAAAATGAAAACCGATTTTATCTGAAGGAAGTGAACATCAGCATGTATTTGG
TTAATGGCTCCGTTTTCAGCATTGCAAATAACAATCTCAGCTACTGGGATGCCCCCCTGGGAAGTTCTTA
TATGTGCAACAAAGAGCAGACTGTTTCAGTGTCTGGAGCATTTCAGATAAATACCTTTGATCTAAGGGTT
CAGCCTTTCAATGTGACACAAGGAAAGTATTCTACAGCCCAAGAGTGTTCGCTGGATGATGACACCATTC
TAATCCCAATTATAGTTGGTGCTGGTCTTTCAGGCTTGATTATCGTTATAGTGATTGCTTACGTAATTGG
CAGAAGAAAAAGTTATGCTGGATATCAGACTCTGATGGGTTCTCATCATCATCATCATCATGGTATGGCT
AGCATGACTGGTGGACAGCAAATGGGTCGGGATCTGTACGACGATGACGATAAGGATCTCGCCACCATGG
TCGACTCATCACGTCGTAAGTGGAATAAGACAGGTCACGCAGTCAGAGCTATAGGTCGGCTGAGCTCACT
CGAGAACGTCTATATCAAGGCCGACAAGCAGAAGAACGGCATCAAGGCGAACTTCCACATCCGCCACAAC
ATCGAGGACGGCGGCGTGCAGCTCGCCTACCACTACCAGCAGAACACCCCCATCGGCGACGGCCCCGTGC
TGCTGCCCGACAACCACTACCTGAGCGTGCAGTCCAAACTTTCGAAAGACCCCAACGAGAAGCGCGATCA
CATGGTCCTGCTGGAGTTCGTGACCGCCGCCGGGATCACTCTCGGCATGGACGAGCTGTACAAGGGCGGT
ACCGGAGGGAGCATGGTGAGCAAGGGCGAGGAGCTGTTCACCGGGGTGGTGCCCATCCTGGTCGAGCTGG
ACGGCGACGTAAACGGCCACAAGTTCAGCGTGTCCGGCGAGGGTGAGGGCGATGCCACCTACGGCAAGCT
GACCCTGAAGTTCATCTGCACCACCGGCAAGCTGCCCGTGCCCTGGCCCACCCTCGTGACCACCCTGACC
TACGGCGTGCAGTGCTTCAGCCGCTACCCCGACCACATGAAGCAGCACGACTTCTTCAAGTCCGCCATGC
CCGAAGGCTACATCCAGGAGCGCACCATCTTCTTCAAGGACGACGGCAACTACAAGACCCGCGCCGAGGT
GAAGTTCGAGGGCGACACCCTGGTGAACCGCATCGAGCTGAAGGGCATCGACTTCAAGGAGGACGGCAAC
ATCCTGGGGCACAAGCTGGAGTACAACCTGCCGGACCAACTGACTGAAGAGCAGATCGCAGAATTTAAAG
AGGCTTTCTCCCTATTTGACAAGGACGGGGATGGGACAATAACAACCAAGGAGCTGGGGACGGTGATGCG
GTCTCTGGGGCAGAACCCCACAGAAGCAGAGCTGCAGGACATGATCAATGAAGTAGATGCCGACGGTGAC
GGCACAATCGACTTCCCTGAGTTCCTGACAATGATGGCAAGAAAAATGAAATACAGGGACACGGAAGAAG
AAATTAGAGAAGCGTTCGGTGTGTTTGATAAGGATGGCAATGGCTACATCAGTGCAGCAGAGCTTCGCCA
CGTGATGACAAACCTTGGAGAGAAGTTAACAGATGAAGAGGTTGATGAAATGATCAGGGAAGCAGACATC
GATGGGGATGGTCAGGTAAACTACGAAGAGTTTGTACAAATGATGACAGCGAAGCTCGAGCCATGGAAGC
TTGATATCTAACTGACTGAACCGGTGGTACCGAGGAATTAATTCGCTGTCTGCGAGGGCCAGCTGTTGGG
GTGAGTACTCCCTCTCAAAAGCGGGCATGACTTCTGCGCTAAGATTGTCAGTTTCCAAAAACGAGGAGGA
TTTGATATTCACCTGGCCCGCGGTGATGCCTTTGAGGGTGGCCGCGTCCATCTGGTCAGAAAAGACAATC
TTTTTGTTGTCAAGCTTGAGGTGTGGCAGGCTTGAGATCTGGCCATACACTTGAGTGACAATGACATCCA
CTTTGCCTTTCTCTCCACAGGTGTCCACTCCCAGGTCCAACTGCAGGTCGAGCATGCATCTAGGGCGGCC
AATTCCGCCGATCCTGGAAAAACATGGAGCAATCACAAGTAGCAATACAGCAGCTACCAATGCTGATTGT
GCCTGGCTAGAAGCACAAGAGGAGGAGGAGGTGGGTTTTCCAGTCACACCTCAGACAATCAACCTCTGGA
TTACAAAATTTGTGAAAGATTGACTGGTATTCTTAACTATGTTGCTCCTTTTACGCTATGTGGATACGCT
GCTTTAATGCCTTTGTATCATGCTATTGCTTCCCGTATGGCTTTCATTTTCTCCTCCTTGTATAAATCCT
GGTTGCTGTCTCTTTATGAGGAGTTGTGGCCCGTTGTCAGGCAACGTGGCGTGGTGTGCACTGTGTTTGC
TGACGCAACCCCCACTGGTTGGGGCATTGCCACCACCTGTCAGCTCCTTTCCGGGACTTTCGCTTTCCCC
CTCCCTATTGCCACGGCGGAACTCATCGCCGCCTGCCTTGCCCGCTGCTGGACAGGGGCTCGGCTGTTGG
GCACTGACAATTCCGTGGTGTTGTCGGGGAAGCTGACGTCCTTTCCATGGCTGCTCGCCTGTGTTGCCAC
CTGGATTCTGCGCGGGACGTCCTTCTGCTACGTCCCTTCGGCCCTCAATCCAGCGGACCTTCCTTCCCGC
GGCCTGCTGCCGGCTCTGCGGCCTCTTCCGCGTCTTCGCCTTCGCCCTCAGACGAGTCGGATCTCCCTTT
GGGCCGCCTCCCCGCCTGGAATTCGAGCTCGGTACCTTTAAGACCAATGACTTACAAGGCAGCTGTAGAT
CTTAGCCACTTTTTAAAAGAAAAGGGGGGACTGGAAGGGCTAATTCACTCCCAACGAAGACAAGATATCC
TTGATCTGTGGATCTACCACACACAAGGCTACTTCCCTGATTGGCAGAACTACACACCAGGGCCAGGGAT
CAGATATCCACTGACCTTTGGATGGTGCTACAAGCTAGTACCAGTTGAGCAAGAGAAGGTAGAAGAAGCC
AATGAAGGAGAGAACACCCGCTTGTTACACCCTGTGAGCCTGCATGGGATGGATGACCCGGAGAGAGAAG
TATTAGAGTGGAGGTTTGACAGCCGCCTAGCATTTCATCACATGGCCCGAGAGCTGCATCCGGACTGTAC
TGGGTCTCTCTGGTTAGACCAGATCTGAGCCTGGGAGCTCTCTGGCTAACTAGGGAACCCACTGCTTAAG
CCTCAATAAAGCTTGCCTTGAGTGCTTCAAGTAGTGTGTGCCCGTCTGTTGTGTGACTCTGGTAACTAGA
GATCCCTCAGACCCTTTTAGTCAGTGTGGAAAATCTCTAGCAGGGCCGCTTTAAACCCGCTGATCAGCCT
CGACTGTGCCTTCTAGTTGCCAGCCATCTGTTGTTTGCCCCTCCCCCGTGCCTTCCTTGACCCTGGAAGG
TGCCACTCCCACTGTCCTTTCCTAATAAAATGAGGAAATTGCATCGCATTGTCTGAGTAGGTGTCATTCT
ATTCTGGGGGGTGGGGTGGGGCAGGACAGCAAGGGGGAGGATTGGGAAGACAATAGCAGGCATGCTGGGG
ATGCGGTGGGCTCTATGGCTTCTGAGGCGGAAAGAACCAGCTGGGGCTCTAGGGGGTATCCCC
[124 nt withheld, positions 7694-7817]
C
[91 nt withheld, positions 7819-7909]
A
[49 nt withheld, positions 7911-7959]
CCTTTGACGTTGGAGTCCACGTTCTTT
[37 nt withheld, positions 7987-8023]
ACCCTATCTCGGTCTATTCTTTTGATTTATAAGGGATTTTGCCGATTTCGGCCTATTGGTTAAAAAATGA
GCTGATTTAACAAAAATTTAACGCGAATTAATTCTGTGGAATGTGTGTCAGTTAGGGTGTGGAAAGTCCC
CAGGCTCCCCAGCAGGCAGAAGTATGCAAAGCATGCATCTCAATTAGTCAGCAACCAGGTGTGGAAAGTC
CCCAGGCTCCCCAGCAGGCAGAAGTATGCAAAGCATGCATCTCAATTAGTCAGCAACCATAGTCCCGCCC
CTAACTCCGCCCATCCCGCCCCTAACTCCGCCCAGTTCCGCCCATTCTCCGCCCCATGGCTGACTAATTT
TTTTTATTTATGCAGAGGCCGAGGCCGCCTCTGCCTCTGAGCTATTCCAGAAGTAGTGAGGAGGCTTTTT
TGGAGGCCTAGGCTTTTGCAAAAAGCTCCCGGGAGCTTGTATATCCATTTTCGGATCTGATCAGCACGTG
TTGACAATTAATCATCGGCATAGTATATCGGCATAGTATAATACGACAAGGTGAGGAACTAAACCATGGC
CAAGTTGACCAGTGCCGTTCCGGTGCTCACCGCGCGCGACGTCGCCGGAGCGGTCGAGTTCTGGACCGAC
CGGCTCGGGTTCTCCCGGGACTTCGTGGAGGACGACTTCGCCGGTGTGGTCCGGGACGACGTGACCCTGT
TCATCAGCGCGGTCCAGGACCAGGTGGTGCCGGACAACACCCTGGCCTGGGTGTGGGTGCGCGGCCTGGA
CGAGCTGTACGCCGAGTGGTCGGAGGTCGTGTCCACGAACTTCCGGGACGCCTCCGGGCCGGCCATGACC
GAGATCGGCGAGCAGCCGTGGGGGCGGGAGTTCGCCCTGCGCGACCCGGCCGGCAACTGCGTGCACTTCG
TGGCCGAGGAGCAGGACTGACACGTGCTACGAGATTTCGATTCCACCGCCGCCTTCTATGAAAGGTTGGG
CTTCGGAATCGTTTTCCGGGACGCCGGCTGGATGATCCTCCAGCGCGGGGATCTCATGCTGGAGTTCTTC
GCCCACCCCAACTTGTTTATTGCAGCTTATAATGGTTACAAATAAAGCAATAGCATCACAAATTTCACAA
ATAAAGCATTTTTTTCACTGCATTCTAGTTGTGGTTTGTCCAAACTCATCAATGTATCTTATCATGTCTG
TATACCGTCGACCTCTAGCTAGAGCTTGGCGTAATCATGGTCATAGCTGTTTCCTGTGTGAAATTGTTAT
CCGCTCACAATTCCACACAACATACGAGCCGGAAGCATAAAGTGTAAAGCCTGGGGTGCCTAATGAGTGA
GCTAACTCACATTAATTGCGTTGCGCTCACTGCCCGCTTTCCAGTCGGGAAACCTGTCGTGCCAGCTGCA
TTAATGAATCGGCCAACGCGCGGGGAGAGGCGGTTTGCGTATTGGGCGCTCTTCCGCTTCCTCGCTCACT
GACTCGCTGCGCTCGGTCGTTCGGCTGCGGCGAGCGGTATCAGCTCACTCAAAGGCGGTAATACGGTTAT
CCACAGAATCAGGGGATAACGCAGGAAAGAACATGTGAGCAAAAGGCCAGCAAAAGGCCAGGAACCGTAA
AAAGGCCGCGTTGCTGGCGTTTTTCCATAGGCTCCGCCCCCCTGACGAGCATCACAAAAATCGACGCTCA
AGTCAGAGGTGGCGAAACCCGACAGGACTATAAAGATACCAGGCGTTTCCCCCTGGAAGCTCCCTCGTGC
GCTCTCCTGTTCCGACCCTGCCGCTTACCGGATACCTGTCCGCCTTTCTCCCTTCGGGAAGCGTGGCGCT
TTCTCATAGCTCACGCTGTAGGTATCTCAGTTCGGTGTAGGTCGTTCGCTCCAAGCTGGGCTGTGTGCAC
GAACCCCCCGTTCAGCCCGACCGCTGCGCCTTATCCGGTAACTATCGTCTTGAGTCCAACCCGGTAAGAC
ACGACTTATCGCCACTGGCAGCAGCCACTGGTAACAGGATTAGCAGAGCGAGGTATGTAGGCGGTGCTAC
AGAGTTCTTGAAGTGGTGGCCTAACTACGGCTACACTAGAAGAACAGTATTTGGTATCTGCGCTCTGCTG
AAGCCAGTTACCTTCGGAAAAAGAGTTGGTAGCTCTTGATCCGGCAAACAAACCACCGCTGGTAGCGGTG
GTTTTTTTGTTTGCAAGCAGCAGATTACGCGCAGAAAAAAAGGATCTCAAGAAGATCCTTTGATCTTTTC
TACGGGGTCTGACGCTCAGTGGAACGAAAACTCACGTTAAGGGATTTTGGTCATGAGATTATCAAAAAGG
ATCTTCACCTAGATCCTTTTAAATTAAAAATGAAGTTTTAAATCAATCTAAAGTATATATGAGTAAACTT
GGTCTGACAGTTACCAATGCTTAATCAGTGAGGCACCTATCTCAGCGATCTGTCTATTTCGTTCATCCAT
AGTTGCCTGACTCCCCGTCGTGTAGATAACTACGATACGGGAGGGCTTACCATCTGGCCCCAGTGCTGCA
ATGATACCGCGAGACCCACGCTCACCGGCTCCAGATTTATCAGCAATAAACCAGCCAGCCGGAAGGGCCG
AGCGCAGAAGTGGTCCTGCAACTTTATCCGCCTCCATCCAGTCTATTAATTGTTGCCGGGAAGCTAGAGT
AAGTAGTTCGCCAGTTAATAGTTTGCGCAACGTTGTTGCCATTGCTACAGGCATCGTGGTGTCACGCTCG
TCGTTTGGTATGGCTTCATTCAGCTCCGGTTCCCAACGATCAAGGCGAGTTACATGATCCCCCATGTTGT
GCAAAAAAGCGGTTAGCTCCTTCGGTCCTCCGATCGTTGTCAGAAGTAAGTTGGCCGCAGTGTTATCACT
CATGGTTATGGCAGCACTGCATAATTCTCTTACTGTCATGCCATCCGTAAGATGCTTTTCTGTGACTGGT
GAGTACTCAACCAAGTCATTCTGAGAATAGTGTATGCGGCGACCGAGTTGCTCTTGCCCGGCGTCAATAC
GGGATAATACCGCGCCACATAGCAGAACTTTAAAAGTGCTCATCATTGGAAAACGTTCTTCGGGGCGAAA
ACTCTCAAGGATCTTACCGCTGTTGAGATCCAGTTCGATGTAACCCACTCGTGCACCCAACTGATCTTCA
GCATCTTTTACTTTCACCAGCGTTTCTGGGTGAGCAAAAACAGGAAGGCAAAATGCCGCAAAAAAGGGAA
TAAGGGCGACACGGAAATGTTGAATACTCATACTCTTCCTTTTTCAATATTATTGAAGCATTTATCAGGG
TTATTGTCTCATGAGCGGATACATATTTGAATGTATTTAGAAAAATAAACAAATAGGGGTTCCGCGCACA
TTTCCCCGAAAAGTGCCACCTGACGTC
