>Addgene plasmid #154151 | pBoBi-hLAMP2-C-GC6s | depositor partial sequence | sequence record 298250 | pBoBi-hLAMP2-C-GC6s sequence 2580 bps
ATGGTGTGCTTCCGCCTCTTCCCGGTTCCGGGCTCAGGGCTCGTTCTGGTCTGCCTAGTCCTGGGAGCTG
TGCGGTCTTATGCATTGGAACTTAATTTGACAGATTCAGAAAATGCCACTTGCCTTTATGCAAAATGGCA
GATGAATTTCACAGTTCGCTATGAAACTACAAATAAAACTTATAAAACTGTAACCATTTCAGACCATGGC
ACTGTGACATATAATGGAAGCATTTGTGGGGATGATCAGAATGGTCCCAAAATAGCAGTGCAGTTCGGAC
CTGGCTTTTCCTGGATTGCGAATTTTACCAAGGCAGCATCTACTTATTCAATTGACAGCGTCTCATTTTC
CTACAACACTGGTGATAACACAACATTTCCTGATGCTGAAGATAAAGGAATTCTTACTGTTGATGAACTT
TTGGCCATCAGAATTCCATTGAATGACCTTTTTAGATGCAATAGTTTATCAACTTTGGAAAAGAATGATG
TTGTCCAACACTACTGGGATGTTCTTGTACAAGCTTTTGTCCAAAATGGCACAGTGAGCACAAATGAGTT
CCTGTGTGATAAAGACAAAACTTCAACAGTGGCACCCACCATACACACCACTGTGCCATCTCCTACTACA
ACACCTACTCCAAAGGAAAAACCAGAAGCTGGAACCTATTCAGTTAATAATGGCAATGATACTTGTCTGC
TGGCTACCATGGGGCTGCAGCTGAACATCACTCAGGATAAGGTTGCTTCAGTTATTAACATCAACCCCAA
TACAACTCACTCCACAGGCAGCTGCCGTTCTCACACTGCTCTACTTAGACTCAATAGCAGCACCATTAAG
TATCTAGACTTTGTCTTTGCTGTGAAAAATGAAAACCGATTTTATCTGAAGGAAGTGAACATCAGCATGT
ATTTGGTTAATGGCTCCGTTTTCAGCATTGCAAATAACAATCTCAGCTACTGGGATGCCCCCCTGGGAAG
TTCTTATATGTGCAACAAAGAGCAGACTGTTTCAGTGTCTGGAGCATTTCAGATAAATACCTTTGATCTA
AGGGTTCAGCCTTTCAATGTGACACAAGGAAAGTATTCTACAGCCCAAGAGTGTTCGCTGGATGATGACA
CCATTCTAATCCCAATTATAGTTGGTGCTGGTCTTTCAGGCTTGATTATCGTTATAGTGATTGCTTACGT
AATTGGCAGAAGAAAAAGTTATGCTGGATATCAGACTCTGATGGGTTCTCATCATCATCATCATCATGGT
ATGGCTAGCATGACTGGTGGACAGCAAATGGGTCGGGATCTGTACGACGATGACGATAAGGATCTCGCCA
CCATGGTCGACTCATCACGTCGTAAGTGGAATAAGACAGGTCACGCAGTCAGAGCTATAGGTCGGCTGAG
CTCACTCGAGAACGTCTATATCAAGGCCGACAAGCAGAAGAACGGCATCAAGGCGAACTTCCACATCCGC
CACAACATCGAGGACGGCGGCGTGCAGCTCGCCTACCACTACCAGCAGAACACCCCCATCGGCGACGGCC
CCGTGCTGCTGCCCGACAACCACTACCTGAGCGTGCAGTCCAAACTTTCGAAAGACCCCAACGAGAAGCG
CGATCACATGGTCCTGCTGGAGTTCGTGACCGCCGCCGGGATCACTCTCGGCATGGACGAGCTGTACAAG
GGCGGTACCGGAGGGAGCATGGTGAGCAAGGGCGAGGAGCTGTTCACCGGGGTGGTGCCCATCCTGGTCG
AGCTGGACGGCGACGTAAACGGCCACAAGTTCAGCGTGTCCGGCGAGGGTGAGGGCGATGCCACCTACGG
CAAGCTGACCCTGAAGTTCATCTGCACCACCGGCAAGCTGCCCGTGCCCTGGCCCACCCTCGTGACCACC
CTGACCTACGGCGTGCAGTGCTTCAGCCGCTACCCCGACCACATGAAGCAGCACGACTTCTTCAAGTCCG
CCATGCCCGAAGGCTACATCCAGGAGCGCACCATCTTCTTCAAGGACGACGGCAACTACAAGACCCGCGC
CGAGGTGAAGTTCGAGGGCGACACCCTGGTGAACCGCATCGAGCTGAAGGGCATCGACTTCAAGGAGGAC
GGCAACATCCTGGGGCACAAGCTGGAGTACAACCTGCCGGACCAACTGACTGAAGAGCAGATCGCAGAAT
TTAAAGAGGCTTTCTCCCTATTTGACAAGGACGGGGATGGGACAATAACAACCAAGGAGCTGGGGACGGT
GATGCGGTCTCTGGGGCAGAACCCCACAGAAGCAGAGCTGCAGGACATGATCAATGAAGTAGATGCCGAC
GGTGACGGCACAATCGACTTCCCTGAGTTCCTGACAATGATGGCAAGAAAAATGAAATACAGGGACACGG
AAGAAGAAATTAGAGAAGCGTTCGGTGTGTTTGATAAGGATGGCAATGGCTACATCAGTGCAGCAGAGCT
TCGCCACGTGATGACAAACCTTGGAGAGAAGTTAACAGATGAAGAGGTTGATGAAATGATCAGGGAAGCA
GACATCGATGGGGATGGTCAGGTAAACTACGAAGAGTTTGTACAAATGATGACAGCGAAG
